Addgene plasmid #146412: pT7-EGFP-C1-HsDCP1a_539-582_G
Purpose: Mammalian Expression of HsDcp1a_539-582
Depositing lab: Elisa Izaurralde. Depositing organization: Max Planck Institute for Developmental Biology. Publication: DCP1 forms asymmetric trimers to assemble into active mRNA decapping complexes in metazoa. Tritschler F, Braun JE, Motz C, Igreja C, Haas G, Truffault V, Izaurralde E, Weichenrieder O. Proc Natl Acad Sci U S A. 2009 Dec 22. 106(51):21591-6. 10.1073/pnas.0909871106 PubMed 19966221.
Backbone
  Vector backbone: Unknown
  Vector type: Mammalian Expression
Growth in bacteria
  Bacterial resistance: Kanamycin, 50 μg/mL
  Growth temperature: 37°C
  Growth strain: DH5alpha
  Copy number: High Copy
Gene/Insert
  Gene/Insert name: HsDcp1a_539-582
  Species: H. sapiens (human)
  Entrez Gene: DCP1A (a.k.a. HSA275986, Nbla00360, SMAD4IP1, SMIF)
  Cloning method: Unknown
Terms and licenses: Academic/Nonprofit Terms; Industry Terms: Not Available to Industry
Depositor comments: Plasmids from this collection were made available to the research community and donated after the lab closed. Please note that the sequence provided by the depositing laboratory may be theoretical/predicted or based on Sanger sequencing results. There may be discrepancies between sequencing results obtained by Addgene and the depositor sequence. If an Addgene verified sequence is not available, please contact before placing your order to request that our lab fully sequence the plasmid.
How to cite: pT7-EGFP-C1-HsDCP1a_539-582_G was a gift from Elisa Izaurralde (Addgene plasmid # 146412 ; http://n2t.net/addgene:146412 ; RRID:Addgene_146412)
