[The description below was written by a language model from this plasmid's Addgene catalogue record and pLannotate feature annotations shown in this document.]
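Description:
pT7-EGFP-C1-HsDCP1a_539-582_G is a 4,910 nt mammalian expression plasmid that produces a short C-terminal fragment of human DCP1A (residues 539–582) fused to EGFP. The catalogue lists the backbone as unknown, but the name and feature layout are consistent with an EGFP-C1-type vector carrying an added T7 promoter. It is maintained in bacteria at high copy through a ColE1/pUC-type origin and selected with kanamycin. The single NeoR/KanR gene is preceded by both a bacterial (bla-type) promoter and the SV40 enhancer/early promoter and is followed by the HSV TK polyadenylation signal. The same marker can therefore confer G418 resistance in mammalian cells. An f1 origin is also present.

The expression cassette starts with the CMV immediate early enhancer and promoter, followed by a T7 promoter, which would also allow transcription by T7 RNA polymerase. The EGFP coding sequence comes next. The DCP1A fragment is inserted in the multiple cloning site just downstream of EGFP, so EGFP sits at the N-terminus of the fusion, and the SV40 poly(A) signal terminates the transcript. The annotation tool matched the insert to the pig DCP1A entry, but the record gives the species as human. Several small annotated fragments (HIV-1 LTR, large T antigen, ble, bGH poly(A)) are probably sequence-similarity hits within backbone regions rather than functional elements.

DCP1A is a component of the mRNA decapping machinery. The associated publication concerns trimerization of DCP1 in the assembly of decapping complexes, but the record states the purpose only as mammalian expression of this fragment. The depositor notes that the supplied sequence may be theoretical or based on Sanger sequencing.
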