Features (pLannotate 1.2.2; 19 found; start..end, strand, type, name):
      9..312     +  enhancer       CMV enhancer: human cytomegalovirus immediate early enhancer
    313..516     +  promoter       CMV promoter: human cytomegalovirus (CMV) immediate early promoter
    512..545     +  LTR            5' LTR (truncated) (fragment): truncated 5' long terminal repeat (LTR) from HIV-1
    561..579     +  promoter       T7 promoter: promoter for bacteriophage T7 RNA polymerase
    613..1329    +  CDS            EGFP: EGFP is a basic (constitutively fluorescent) green fluorescent protein published in 1996, derived from Aequorea victoria. It is reported to be a rapidly-maturing weak dimer with moderate acid sensitivity.
   1330..1350    +  misc_feature   MCS (fragment): multiple cloning site
   1345..1482    +  CDS            DCP1A (fragment): DCP1A_PIG - Also known as SMIF. Experimental evidence at protein level: Swiss-Prot protein existence level 1. Necessary for the degradation of mRNAs, both in normal mRNA turnover and in nonsense-mediated mRNA decay. Removes the 7-methyl guanine cap structure from mRNA molecules, yielding a 5'-phosphorylated mRNA fragment and 7m-GDP. Contributes to the transactivation of target genes after stimulation by TGFB1. From Sus scrofa (Pig).
   1486..1522    +  misc_feature   MCS (fragment): multiple cloning site
   1539..1623    +  CDS            large T antigen (fragment): large T antigen from SV40 (simian virus 40)
   1646..1767    +  polyA_signal   SV40 poly(A) signal: SV40 polyadenylation signal
   1801..2229    -  rep_origin     f1 ori (sequence partly withheld): f1 bacteriophage origin of replication; arrow indicates direction of (+) strand synthesis
   2256..2360    +  promoter       AmpR promoter: bla
   2362..2719    +  promoter       SV40 promoter: SV40 enhancer and early promoter
   2754..3548    +  CDS            NeoR/KanR: aminoglycoside phosphotransferase from Tn5; aph(3')-II (or nptII); confers resistance to neomycin, kanamycin, and G418 (Geneticin®)
   3569..3721    +  CDS            ble (fragment): BLE_KLEPN - Experimental evidence at protein level: Swiss-Prot protein existence level 1. Binding protein with a strong affinity to the bleomycin family of antibiotics. Binds to CL990; an antimitotic-antibiotic compound. From Klebsiella pneumoniae.
   3780..3827    +  polyA_signal   HSV TK poly(A) signal: herpes simplex virus thymidine kinase polyadenylation signal (Cole and Stacy, 1985)
   3918..3934    -  polyA_signal   bGH poly(A) signal (fragment): bovine growth hormone polyadenylation signal
   4156..4744    +  rep_origin     ori: high-copy-number ColE1/pMB1/pBR322/pUC origin of replication
   4859..4910    +  enhancer       CMV enhancer (fragment): human cytomegalovirus immediate early enhancer
>Addgene plasmid #146412 | pT7-EGFP-C1-HsDCP1a_539-582_G | depositor full sequence | sequence record 288857 | Full Sequence
GAGTTCCGCGTTACATAACTTACGGTAAATGGCCCGCCTGGCTGACCGCCCAACGACCCCCGCCCATTGA
CGTCAATAATGACGTATGTTCCCATAGTAACGCCAATAGGGACTTTCCATTGACGTCAATGGGTGGAGTA
TTTACGGTAAACTGCCCACTTGGCAGTACATCAAGTGTATCATATGCCAAGTACGCCCCCTATTGACGTC
AATGACGGTAAATGGCCCGCCTGGCATTATGCCCAGTACATGACCTTATGGGACTTTCCTACTTGGCAGT
ACATCTACGTATTAGTCATCGCTATTACCATGGTGATGCGGTTTTGGCAGTACATCAATGGGCGTGGATA
GCGGTTTGACTCACGGGGATTTCCAAGTCTCCACCCCATTGACGTCAATGGGAGTTTGTTTTGGCACCAA
AATCAACGGGACTTTCCAAAATGTCGTAACAACTCCGCCCCATTGACGCAAATGGGCGGTAGGCGTGTAC
GGTGGGAGGTCTATATAAGCAGAGCTCTCTGGCTAACTAGAGAACCCACTGCTTACTGGCTTATCGAAAT
TAATACGACTCACTATAGGGAGACCCAAGCTCTAGCGCTACCGGTCGCCACCATGGTGAGCAAGGGCGAG
GAGCTGTTCACCGGGGTGGTGCCCATCCTGGTCGAGCTGGACGGCGACGTAAACGGCCACAAGTTCAGCG
TGTCCGGCGAGGGCGAGGGCGATGCCACCTACGGCAAGCTGACCCTGAAGTTCATCTGCACCACCGGCAA
GCTGCCCGTGCCCTGGCCCACCCTCGTGACCACCCTGACCTACGGCGTGCAGTGCTTCAGCCGCTACCCC
GACCACATGAAGCAGCACGACTTCTTCAAGTCCGCCATGCCCGAAGGCTACGTCCAGGAGCGCACCATCT
TCTTCAAGGACGACGGCAACTACAAGACCCGCGCCGAGGTGAAGTTCGAGGGCGACACCCTGGTGAACCG
CATCGAGCTGAAGGGCATCGACTTCAAGGAGGACGGCAACATCCTGGGGCACAAGCTGGAGTACAACTAC
AACAGCCACAACGTCTATATCATGGCCGACAAGCAGAAGAACGGCATCAAGGTGAACTTCAAGATCCGCC
ACAACATCGAGGACGGCAGCGTGCAGCTCGCCGACCACTACCAGCAGAACACCCCCATCGGCGACGGCCC
CGTGCTGCTGCCCGACAACCACTACCTGAGCACCCAGTCCGCCCTGAGCAAAGACCCCAACGAGAAGCGC
GATCACATGGTCCTGCTGGAGTTCGTGACCGCCGCCGGGATCACTCTCGGCATGGACGAGCTGTACAAGT
CCGGACTCAGATCTCGAGCTTCCATTATTCTCAGCAAGTCTCAGCTCCAGGATACATTAATACATCTAAT
AAAGAATGATTCCAGCTTCCTCAGTACACTTCATGAAGTCTACTTGCAGGTGCTGACCAAGAACAAAGAC
AACCACAACCTATGAGAATTCTGCAGTCGACGGTACCGCGGGCCCGGGATCCACCGGATCTAGATAACTG
ATCATAATCAGCCATACCACATTTGTAGAGGTTTTACTTGCTTTAAAAAACCTCCCACACCTCCCCCTGA
ACCTGAAACATAAAATGAATGCAATTGTTGTTGTTAACTTGTTTATTGCAGCTTATAATGGTTACAAATA
AAGCAATAGCATCACAAATTTCACAAATAAAGCATTTTTTTCACTGCATTCTAGTTGTGGTTTGTCCAAA
CTCATCAATGTATCTTAACGCGTAAATTGTAAGCGTTAATATTTTGTTAAAATTCGCGTTAAATTTTTGT
TAAATCAGCTCATTTTTTAACCAATAGGCCGAAATCGGCAAAATCCCTTATAAATCAAAAGAATAGACCG
AGATAGGGT
[37 nt withheld, positions 1900-1936]
AAAGAACGTGGACTCCAACGTCAAAGG
[49 nt withheld, positions 1964-2012]
T
[91 nt withheld, positions 2014-2104]
G
[124 nt withheld, positions 2106-2229]
CAGGTGGCACTTTTCGGGGAAATGTGCGCGGAACCCCTATTTGTTTATTTTTCTAAATACATTCAAATAT
GTATCCGCTCATGAGACAATAACCCTGATAAATGCTTCAATAATATTGAAAAAGGAAGAGTCCTGAGGCG
GAAAGAACCAGCTGTGGAATGTGTGTCAGTTAGGGTGTGGAAAGTCCCCAGGCTCCCCAGCAGGCAGAAG
TATGCAAAGCATGCATCTCAATTAGTCAGCAACCAGGTGTGGAAAGTCCCCAGGCTCCCCAGCAGGCAGA
AGTATGCAAAGCATGCATCTCAATTAGTCAGCAACCATAGTCCCGCCCCTAACTCCGCCCATCCCGCCCC
TAACTCCGCCCAGTTCCGCCCATTCTCCGCCCCATGGCTGACTAATTTTTTTTATTTATGCAGAGGCCGA
GGCCGCCTCGGCCTCTGAGCTATTCCAGAAGTAGTGAGGAGGCTTTTTTGGAGGCCTAGGCTTTTGCAAA
GATCGATCAAGAGACAGGATGAGGATCGTTTCGCATGATTGAACAAGATGGATTGCACGCAGGTTCTCCG
GCCGCTTGGGTGGAGAGGCTATTCGGCTATGACTGGGCACAACAGACAATCGGCTGCTCTGATGCCGCCG
TGTTCCGGCTGTCAGCGCAGGGGCGCCCGGTTCTTTTTGTCAAGACCGACCTGTCCGGTGCCCTGAATGA
ACTGCAAGACGAGGCAGCGCGGCTATCGTGGCTGGCCACGACGGGCGTTCCTTGCGCAGCTGTGCTCGAC
GTTGTCACTGAAGCGGGAAGGGACTGGCTGCTATTGGGCGAAGTGCCGGGGCAGGATCTCCTGTCATCTC
ACCTTGCTCCTGCCGAGAAAGTATCCATCATGGCTGATGCAATGCGGCGGCTGCATACGCTTGATCCGGC
TACCTGCCCATTCGACCACCAAGCGAAACATCGCATCGAGCGAGCACGTACTCGGATGGAAGCCGGTCTT
GTCGATCAGGATGATCTGGACGAAGAGCATCAGGGGCTCGCGCCAGCCGAACTGTTCGCCAGGCTCAAGG
CGAGCATGCCCGACGGCGAGGATCTCGTCGTGACCCATGGCGATGCCTGCTTGCCGAATATCATGGTGGA
AAATGGCCGCTTTTCTGGATTCATCGACTGTGGCCGGCTGGGTGTGGCGGACCGCTATCAGGACATAGCG
TTGGCTACCCGTGATATTGCTGAAGAGCTTGGCGGCGAATGGGCTGACCGCTTCCTCGTGCTTTACGGTA
TCGCCGCTCCCGATTCGCAGCGCATCGCCTTCTATCGCCTTCTTGACGAGTTCTTCTGAGCGGGACTCTG
GGGTTCGAAATGACCGACCAAGCGACGCCCAACCTGCCATCACGAGATTTCGATTCCACCGCCGCCTTCT
ATGAAAGGTTGGGCTTCGGAATCGTTTTCCGGGACGCCGGCTGGATGATCCTCCAGCGCGGGGATCTCAT
GCTGGAGTTCTTCGCCCACCCTAGGGGGAGGCTAACTGAAACACGGAAGGAGACAATACCGGAAGGAACC
CGCGCTATGACGGCAATAAAAAGACAGAATAAAACGCACGGTGTTGGGTCGTTTGTTCATAAACGCGGGG
TTCGGTCCCAGGGCTGGCACTCTGTCGATACCCCACCGAGACCCCATTGGGGCCAATACGCCCGCGTTTC
TTCCTTTTCCCCACCCCACCCCCCAAGTTCGGGTGAAGGCCCAGGGCTCGCAGCCAACGTCGGGGCGGCA
GGCCCTGCCATAGCCTCAGGTTACTCATATATACTTTAGATTGATTTAAAACTTCATTTTTAATTTAAAA
GGATCTAGGTGAAGATCCTTTTTGATAATCTCATGACCAAAATCCCTTAACGTGAGTTTTCGTTCCACTG
AGCGTCAGACCCCGTAGAAAAGATCAAAGGATCTTCTTGAGATCCTTTTTTTCTGCGCGTAATCTGCTGC
TTGCAAACAAAAAAACCACCGCTACCAGCGGTGGTTTGTTTGCCGGATCAAGAGCTACCAACTCTTTTTC
CGAAGGTAACTGGCTTCAGCAGAGCGCAGATACCAAATACTGTCCTTCTAGTGTAGCCGTAGTTAGGCCA
CCACTTCAAGAACTCTGTAGCACCGCCTACATACCTCGCTCTGCTAATCCTGTTACCAGTGGCTGCTGCC
AGTGGCGATAAGTCGTGTCTTACCGGGTTGGACTCAAGACGATAGTTACCGGATAAGGCGCAGCGGTCGG
GCTGAACGGGGGGTTCGTGCACACAGCCCAGCTTGGAGCGAACGACCTACACCGAACTGAGATACCTACA
GCGTGAGCTATGAGAAAGCGCCACGCTTCCCGAAGGGAGAAAGGCGGACAGGTATCCGGTAAGCGGCAGG
GTCGGAACAGGAGAGCGCACGAGGGAGCTTCCAGGGGGAAACGCCTGGTATCTTTATAGTCCTGTCGGGT
TTCGCCACCTCTGACTTGAGCGTCGATTTTTGTGATGCTCGTCAGGGGGGCGGAGCCTATGGAAAAACGC
CAGCAACGCGGCCTTTTTACGGTTCCTGGCCTTTTGCTGGCCTTTTGCTCACATGTTCTTTCCTGCGTTA
TCCCCTGATTCTGTGGATAACCGTATTACCGCCATGCATTAGTTATTAATAGTAATCAATTACGGGGTCA
TTAGTTCATAGCCCATATATG
